Addgene plasmid #90303: pET28b-sad1-H79A
Purpose: protein expression
Depositing lab: Christine Guthrie. Depositing organization: University of California, San Francisco (UCSF). Publication: The crystal structure of S. cerevisiae Sad1, a catalytically inactive deubiquitinase that is broadly required for pre-mRNA splicing. Hadjivassiliou H, Rosenberg OS, Guthrie C. RNA. 2014 May;20(5):656-69. doi: 10.1261/rna.042838.113. Epub 2014 Mar 28. PubMed 24681967.
Backbone
  Vector backbone: pET28b
  Backbone manufacturer: EMD Biosciences
  Backbone size w/o insert (bp): 5368
  Vector type: Bacterial Expression
Growth in bacteria
  Bacterial resistance: Kanamycin, 50 μg/mL
  Growth temperature: 37°C
  Growth strain: DH5alpha
  Copy number: Unknown
Gene/Insert
  Gene/Insert name: SAD1 (alt name: YFR005C)
  Species: S. cerevisiae (budding yeast)
  Insert size (bp): 1346
  Mutation: H79A
  Tag / fusion protein: His tag (N terminal on insert)
Terms and licenses: Academic/Nonprofit Terms; Industry Terms: Not Available to Industry
Depositor comments: Full-length Sad1, amino acids 1–448, was cloned from S. cerevisiae S288C into the pET-28b plasmid at the Bam HI and XhoI sites, which fuses a 6-His tag to the N terminus.
How to cite: pET28b-sad1-H79A was a gift from Christine Guthrie (Addgene plasmid # 90303 ; http://n2t.net/addgene:90303 ; RRID:Addgene_90303)
