[The description below was written by a language model from this plasmid's Addgene catalogue record and pLannotate feature annotations shown in this document.]
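Description:
pET28b-sad1-H79A is a bacterial expression plasmid built on the pET28b backbone for producing a mutant form of the Saccharomyces cerevisiae splicing factor Sad1 (YFR005C) in E. coli. It is selected with kanamycin through the KanR aminoglycoside phosphotransferase gene and replicates from a pBR322/ColE1-type origin accompanied by the bom region and the rop gene, which tends to keep copy number modest, although the record lists copy number as unknown. An f1 origin is also present. Short annotated tetracycline-resistance and AmpR promoter fragments appear to be backbone remnants rather than functional markers.

The expression cassette is the standard pET arrangement. A T7 promoter with an adjacent lac operator and the T7 gene 10 ribosome binding site drives the open reading frame, and a T7 terminator closes the transcript. The plasmid-borne lacI gene supplies repressor, so expression is held off until IPTG is added in a host that provides T7 RNA polymerase. Full-length Sad1 (amino acids 1–448, cloned from strain S288C between BamHI and XhoI sites) carries the H79A substitution. It is fused at its N terminus to a 6xHis tag, followed by a thrombin cleavage site and the T7 tag leader, which allows metal-affinity purification and optional removal of the His tag. A His-tag-like sequence is also annotated downstream of the insert, as is usual for the vector, but the record does not indicate whether it is translated.

The stated purpose is protein expression. The associated publication concerns the crystal structure of Sad1, a catalytically inactive deubiquitinase-like protein required for pre-mRNA splicing. The record does not state the specific rationale for the H79A change.
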