Features (pLannotate 1.2.2; 22 found; start..end, strand, type, name):
      1..19      +  promoter       T7 promoter: promoter for bacteriophage T7 RNA polymerase
     20..44      +  protein_bind   lac operator: The lac repressor binds to the lac operator to inhibit transcription in E. coli. This inhibition can be relieved by adding lactose or isopropyl-β-D-thiogalactopyranoside (IPTG). lac repressor encoded by lacI
     59..81      +  RBS            RBS: efficient ribosome binding site from bacteriophage T7 gene 10 (Olins and Rangwala, 1989)
    100..116     +  CDS            capTEV™ (fragment): composite tag for in vivo biotinylation, TEV protease cleavage, and 6xHis tagging
    127..144     +  CDS            thrombin site: thrombin recognition and cleavage site
    148..180     +  CDS            T7 tag (gene 10 leader): leader peptide from bacteriophage T7 gene 10 promotes efficient translation in E. coli
    190..1533    +  CDS            SAD1: SAD1_YEAST - Experimental evidence at protein level: Swiss-Prot protein existence level 1. Promotes the assembly of newly synthesized U4 snRNA into the U4/U6 snRNP particle. Required for splicing of pre-mRNA. From Saccharomyces cerevisiae (strain ATCC 204508 / S288c) (Baker's yeast).
   1543..1560    +  CDS            9xHis (fragment): 9xHis affinity tag
   1570..1619    +  CDS            SET1 (fragment): solubility-enhancement tag derived from T7 phage gene 10B
   1627..1674    +  terminator     T7 terminator: transcription terminator for bacteriophage T7 RNA polymerase
   1711..2139    +  rep_origin     f1 ori (sequence partly withheld): f1 bacteriophage origin of replication; arrow indicates direction of (+) strand synthesis
   2192..2249    +  promoter       AmpR promoter (fragment): bla
   2258..3073    -  CDS            KanR: aminoglycoside phosphotransferase; aph(3')-Ia; confers resistance to kanamycin in bacteria or G418 (Geneticin®) in eukaryotes
   3195..3783    +  rep_origin     ori: high-copy-number ColE1/pMB1/pBR322/pUC origin of replication
   3969..4108    -  misc_feature   bom: basis of mobility region from pBR322
   4210..4401    -  CDS            rop: Rop protein, which maintains plasmids at low copy number; rop
   4418..4798    +  CDS            YPB1_ECOLX: Protein predicted: Swiss-Prot protein existence level 4. From Escherichia coli.
   4870..5161    -  CDS            TcR (fragment): tetracycline efflux protein; tet; confers resistance to tetracycline
   5176..5197    -  protein_bind   CAP binding site: CAP binding activates transcription in the presence of cAMP. E. coli catabolite activator protein
   5210..6292    -  CDS            lacI: lac repressor; lacI; The lac repressor binds to the lac operator to inhibit transcription in E. coli. This inhibition can be relieved by adding lactose or isopropyl-β-D-thiogalactopyranoside (IPTG).
   6293..6370    -  promoter       lacI promoter: lacI
   6378..6657    -  CDS            TcR (fragment): tetracycline efflux protein; tet; confers resistance to tetracycline
>Addgene plasmid #90303 | pET28b-sad1-H79A | addgene full sequence | sequence record 182851 | Addgene NGS Result
TAATACGACTCACTATAGGGGAATTGTGAGCGGATAACAATTCCCCTCTAGAAATAATTTTGTTTAACTT
TAAGAAGGAGATATACCATGGGCAGCAGCCATCATCATCATCATCACAGCAGCGGCCTGGTGCCGCGCGG
CAGCCATATGGCTAGCATGACTGGTGGACAGCAAATGGGTCGGGATCCCATGGAGGTTGATAACAAAAGG
AGACATTCAGAAGATGAGTTAAAACAGGAGGCAGTAAAAAAGATAAAGTCTCAGGAACCAAACTATGCCT
ATCTTGAGACTGTAGTAAGAGAAAAACTAGATTTCGATTCTGAGAAAATTTGCTGCATTACTCTGTCCCC
TTTGAATGTATATTGTTGCCTCGTGTGTGGACATTATTATCAGGGGAGACATGAAAAGAGTCCTGCTTTC
ATAGCGTCAATTGATGAAAACCATCACGTCTTCTTGAATTTGACAAGTTTGAAGTTTTACATGTTGCCGC
AAAATGTCCAAATTTTACATGACGGTGAGGTTCAATTGTTGAACAGCATAAAATTTGCAGCTTATCCGAC
TTATTGTCCAAAAGATCTAGAAGATTTTCCGAGACAGTGTTTTGATTTGAGCAATCGCACATATCTGAAT
GGATTTATAGGGTTCACCAATGCGGCAACTTATGACTATGCGCATAGTGTATTGCTTTTGATATCGCACA
TGGTTCCAGTGCGGGACCACTTCCTACTGAATCATTTTGATAATCAAGGGGAATTTATCAAAAGGTTATC
CATATGTGTAAAGAAAATTTGGTCCCCTAAACTATTCAAACATCATCTTTCAGTTGACGATTTTGTATCC
TATTTGAAAGTTAGAGAAGGTTTAAATTTAAATCCTATAGACCCGCGTCTCTTCCTTTTGTGGCTATTCA
ATAAAATTTGCTCGTCCTCGAACGACTTAAAGTCAATTTTAAACCATTCTTGTAAAGGCAAAGTAAAGAT
AGCAAAAGTTGAAAATAAGCCTGAGGCCAGTGAGTCTGTTACAGGAAAAGTCATTGTCAAACCATTTTGG
GTTCTGACTCTCGATTTGCCGGAGTTTTCACCCTTTGAAGATGGCAACAGCGTTGATGATCTCCCACAAA
TAAATATCACTAAATTATTGACTAAATTTACTAAGTCAAGAAGCTCCTCTACTAGCACCGTTTTTGAACT
AACGCGATTACCGCAGTTTTTAATATTTCATTTCAATAGGTTTGACCGTAACAGTGATCATCCTGTCAAA
AATAGAAACCAAACGTTGGTGGAATTTTCCAGTGAACTTGAAATTTTGCACGTCAAGTATCGCTTAAAAG
CAAATGTGGTCCATGTGGTCATTAAACAACCATCCACAGATGGAAACGCATTTAATGGTGATGAAAAAAG
CCATTGGATTACTCAGCTGTATGATAACAAAAGTGAAAAATGGATAGAAATAGATGGCATAAATACGACA
GAGAGAGAAGCCGAGCTTTTATTTTTGAAGGAAACGTTTATACAAGTATGGGAAAAGCAAGAGTGACTCG
AGCACCACCACCACCACCACTGAGATCCGGCTGCTAACAAAGCCCGAAAGGAAGCTGAGTTGGCTGCTGC
CACCGCTGAGCAATAACTAGCATAACCCCTTGGGGCCTCTAAACGGGTCTTGAGGGGTTTTTTGCTGAAA
GGAGGAACTATATCCGGATTGGCGAATGGG
[124 nt withheld, positions 1711-1834]
C
[91 nt withheld, positions 1836-1926]
A
[49 nt withheld, positions 1928-1976]
CCTTTGACGTTGGAGTCCACGTTCTTT
[37 nt withheld, positions 2004-2040]
ACCCTATCTCGGTCTATTCTTTTGATTTATAAGGGATTTTGCCGATTTCGGCCTATTGGTTAAAAAATGA
GCTGATTTAACAAAAATTTAACGCGAATTTTAACAAAATATTAACGCTTACAATTTAGGTGGCACTTTTC
GGGGAAATGTGCGCGGAACCCCTATTTGTTTATTTTTCTAAATACATTCAAATATGTATCCGCTCATGAA
TTAATTCTTAGAAAAACTCATCGAGCATCAAATGAAACTGCAATTTATTCATATCAGGATTATCAATACC
ATATTTTTGAAAAAGCCGTTTCTGTAATGAAGGAGAAAACTCACCGAGGCAGTTCCATAGGATGGCAAGA
TCCTGGTATCGGTCTGCGATTCCGACTCGTCCAACATCAATACAACCTATTAATTTCCCCTCGTCAAAAA
TAAGGTTATCAAGTGAGAAATCACCATGAGTGACGACTGAATCCGGTGAGAATGGCAAAAGTTTATGCAT
TTCTTTCCAGACTTGTTCAACAGGCCAGCCATTACGCTCGTCATCAAAATCACTCGCATCAACCAAACCG
TTATTCATTCGTGATTGCGCCTGAGCGAGACGAAATACGCGATCGCTGTTAAAAGGACAATTACAAACAG
GAATCGAATGCAACCGGCGCAGGAACACTGCCAGCGCATCAACAATATTTTCACCTGAATCAGGATATTC
TTCTAATACCTGGAATGCTGTTTTCCCGGGGATCGCAGTGGTGAGTAACCATGCATCATCAGGAGTACGG
ATAAAATGCTTGATGGTCGGAAGAGGCATAAATTCCGTCAGCCAGTTTAGTCTGACCATCTCATCTGTAA
CATCATTGGCAACGCTACCTTTGCCATGTTTCAGAAACAACTCTGGCGCATCGGGCTTCCCATACAATCG
ATAGATTGTCGCACCTGATTGCCCGACATTATCGCGAGCCCATTTATACCCATATAAATCAGCATCCATG
TTGGAATTTAATCGCGGCCTAGAGCAAGACGTTTCCCGTTGAATATGGCTCATAACACCCCTTGTATTAC
TGTTTATGTAAGCAGACAGTTTTATTGTTCATGACCAAAATCCCTTAACGTGAGTTTTCGTTCCACTGAG
CGTCAGACCCCGTAGAAAAGATCAAAGGATCTTCTTGAGATCCTTTTTTTCTGCGCGTAATCTGCTGCTT
GCAAACAAAAAAACCACCGCTACCAGCGGTGGTTTGTTTGCCGGATCAAGAGCTACCAACTCTTTTTCCG
AAGGTAACTGGCTTCAGCAGAGCGCAGATACCAAATACTGTCCTTCTAGTGTAGCCGTAGTTAGGCCACC
ACTTCAAGAACTCTGTAGCACCGCCTACATACCTCGCTCTGCTAATCCTGTTACCAGTGGCTGCTGCCAG
TGGCGATAAGTCGTGTCTTACCGGGTTGGACTCAAGACGATAGTTACCGGATAAGGCGCAGCGGTCGGGC
TGAACGGGGGGTTCGTGCACACAGCCCAGCTTGGAGCGAACGACCTACACCGAACTGAGATACCTACAGC
GTGAGCTATGAGAAAGCGCCACGCTTCCCGAAGGGAGAAAGGCGGACAGGTATCCGGTAAGCGGCAGGGT
CGGAACAGGAGAGCGCACGAGGGAGCTTCCAGGGGGAAACGCCTGGTATCTTTATAGTCCTGTCGGGTTT
CGCCACCTCTGACTTGAGCGTCGATTTTTGTGATGCTCGTCAGGGGGGCGGAGCCTATGGAAAAACGCCA
GCAACGCGGCCTTTTTACGGTTCCTGGCCTTTTGCTGGCCTTTTGCTCACATGTTCTTTCCTGCGTTATC
CCCTGATTCTGTGGATAACCGTATTACCGCCTTTGAGTGAGCTGATACCGCTCGCCGCAGCCGAACGACC
GAGCGCAGCGAGTCAGTGAGCGAGGAAGCGGAAGAGCGCCTGATGCGGTATTTTCTCCTTACGCATCTGT
GCGGTATTTCACACCGCAATGGTGCACTCTCAGTACAATCTGCTCTGATGCCGCATAGTTAAGCCAGTAT
ACACTCCGCTATCGCTACGTGACTGGGTCATGGCTGCGCCCCGACACCCGCCAACACCCGCTGACGCGCC
CTGACGGGCTTGTCTGCTCCCGGCATCCGCTTACAGACAAGCTGTGACCGTCTCCGGGAGCTGCATGTGT
CAGAGGTTTTCACCGTCATCACCGAAACGCGCGAGGCAGCTGCGGTAAAGCTCATCAGCGTGGTCGTGAA
GCGATTCACAGATGTCTGCCTGTTCATCCGCGTCCAGCTCGTTGAGTTTCTCCAGAAGCGTTAATGTCTG
GCTTCTGATAAAGCGGGCCATGTTAAGGGCGGTTTTTTCCTGTTTGGTCACTGATGCCTCCGTGTAAGGG
GGATTTCTGTTCATGGGGGTAATGATACCGATGAAACGAGAGAGGATGCTCACGATACGGGTTACTGATG
ATGAACATGCCCGGTTACTGGAACGTTGTGAGGGTAAACAACTGGCGGTATGGATGCGGCGGGACCAGAG
AAAAATCACTCAGGGTCAATGCCAGCGCTTCGTTAATACAGATGTAGGTGTTCCACAGGGTAGCCAGCAG
CATCCTGCGATGCAGATCCGGAACATAATGGTGCAGGGCGCTGACTTCCGCGTTTCCAGACTTTACGAAA
CACGGAAACCGAAGACCATTCATGTTGTTGCTCAGGTCGCAGACGTTTTGCAGCAGCAGTCGCTTCACGT
TCGCTCGCGTATCGGTGATTCATTCTGCTAACCAGTAAGGCAACCCCGCCAGCCTAGCCGGGTCCTCAAC
GACAGGAGCACGATCATGCGCACCCGTGGGGCCGCCATGCCGGCGATAATGGCCTGCTTCTCGCCGAAAC
GTTTGGTGGCGGGACCAGTGACGAAGGCTTGAGCGAGGGCGTGCAAGATTCCGAATACCGCAAGCGACAG
GCCGATCATCGTCGCGCTCCAGCGAAAGCGGTCCTCGCCGAAAATGACCCAGAGCGCTGCCGGCACCTGT
CCTACGAGTTGCATGATAAAGAAGACAGTCATAAGTGCGGCGACGATAGTCATGCCCCGCGCCCACCGGA
AGGAGCTGACTGGGTTGAAGGCTCTCAAGGGCATCGGTCGAGATCCCGGTGCCTAATGAGTGAGCTAACT
TACATTAATTGCGTTGCGCTCACTGCCCGCTTTCCAGTCGGGAAACCTGTCGTGCCAGCTGCATTAATGA
ATCGGCCAACGCGCGGGGAGAGGCGGTTTGCGTATTGGGCGCCAGGGTGGTTTTTCTTTTCACCAGTGAG
ACGGGCAACAGCTGATTGCCCTTCACCGCCTGGCCCTGAGAGAGTTGCAGCAAGCGGTCCACGCTGGTTT
GCCCCAGCAGGCGAAAATCCTGTTTGATGGTGGTTAACGGCGGGATATAACATGAGCTGTCTTCGGTATC
GTCGTATCCCACTACCGAGATATCCGCACCAACGCGCAGCCCGGACTCGGTAATGGCGCGCATTGCGCCC
AGCGCCATCTGATCGTTGGCAACCAGCATCGCAGTGGGAACGATGCCCTCATTCAGCATTTGCATGGTTT
GTTGAAAACCGGACATGGCACTCCAGTCGCCTTCCCGTTCCGCTATCGGCTGAATTTGATTGCGAGTGAG
ATATTTATGCCAGCCAGCCAGACGCAGACGCGCCGAGACAGAACTTAATGGGCCCGCTAACAGCGCGATT
TGCTGGTGACCCAATGCGACCAGATGCTCCACGCCCAGTCGCGTACCGTCTTCATGGGAGAAAATAATAC
TGTTGATGGGTGTCTGGTCAGAGACATCAAGAAATAACGCCGGAACATTAGTGCAGGCAGCTTCCACAGC
AATGGCATCCTGGTCATCCAGCGGATAGTTAATGATCAGCCCACTGACGCGTTGCGCGAGAAGATTGTGC
ACCGCCGCTTTACAGGCTTCGACGCCGCTTCGTTCTACCATCGACACCACCACGCTGGCACCCAGTTGAT
CGGCGCGAGATTTAATCGCCGCGACAATTTGCGACGGCGCGTGCAGGGCCAGACTGGAGGTGGCAACGCC
AATCAGCAACGACTGTTTGCCCGCCAGTTGTTGTGCCACGCGGTTGGGAATGTAATTCAGCTCCGCCATC
GCCGCTTCCACTTTTTCCCGCGTTTTCGCAGAAACGTGGCTGGCCTGGTTCACCACGCGGGAAACGGTCT
GATAAGAGACACCGGCATACTCTGCGACATCGTATAACGTTACTGGTTTCACATTCACCACCCTGAATTG
ACTCTCTTCCGGGCGCTATCATGCCATACCGCGAAAGGTTTTGCGCCATTCGATGGTGTCCGGGATCTCG
ACGCTCTCCCTTATGCGACTCCTGCATTAGGAAGCAGCCCAGTAGTAGGTTGAGGCCGTTGAGCACCGCC
GCCGCAAGGAATGGTGCATGCAAGGAGATGGCGCCCAACAGTCCCCCGGCCACGGGGCCTGCCACCATAC
CCACGCCGAAACAAGCGCTCATGAGCCCGAAGTGGCGAGCCCGATCTTCCCCATCGGTGATGTCGGCGAT
ATAGGCGCCAGCAACCGCACCTGTGGCGCCGGTGATGCCGGCCACGATGCGTCCGGCGTAGAGGATCGAG
ATCTCGATCCCGCGAAAT
